Addgene plasmid #67309: pDONR221-ARF3-no stop
Purpose: hArf3 without stop codon in Gateway Entry vector
Depositing lab: Richard Kahn. Depositing organization: Emory University. Publication: Tool box: Plasmids for the expression or knockdown of human ARF Family GTPases (ARF/ARL/SAR) and their co-expression in bacteria with N-myristoyltransferases. Kerr SC, Kahn RA. Cell Logist. 2015 Sep 21;5(3):e1090523. doi: 10.1080/21592799.2015.1090523. eCollection 2015 Jul-Sep. PubMed 27057421.
Backbone
  Vector backbone: pDONR221
  Backbone manufacturer: Life Technologies
  Vector type: Bacterial Expression ; Gateway Entry vector
Growth in bacteria
  Bacterial resistance: Kanamycin, 50 μg/mL
  Growth temperature: 37°C
  Growth strain: DH5alpha
  Copy number: High Copy
Gene/Insert
  Gene/Insert name: ARF3 (alt name: pRK2s-221)
  Species: H. sapiens (human)
  Entrez Gene: ARF3
Terms and licenses: Academic/Nonprofit Terms; Industry Terms: Not Available to Industry
How to cite: pDONR221-ARF3-no stop was a gift from Richard Kahn (Addgene plasmid # 67309 ; http://n2t.net/addgene:67309 ; RRID:Addgene_67309)
