[The description below was written by a language model from this plasmid's Addgene catalogue record.]
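Description:
pDONR221-ARF3-no stop is a Gateway entry clone built on the commercial pDONR221 donor backbone and carrying the open reading frame of human ARF3, a member of the ARF family of small regulatory GTPases. It is maintained in standard E. coli cloning strains as a high-copy plasmid under kanamycin selection. Although the catalogue lists the vector type as bacterial expression alongside Gateway entry vector, an entry clone of this kind normally serves as a shuttle and storage form for the coding sequence, not as an expression plasmid. The record does not state any promoter driving the insert, and no feature table is available to confirm the individual elements of the backbone or the exact insert boundaries.

The defining feature is the omission of the native stop codon from the ARF3 coding sequence. In an entry clone the insert is typically flanked by attL recombination sites, so it can be moved by an LR recombination reaction into any compatible destination vector while preserving orientation and reading frame. Without a stop codon, translation can continue through the downstream recombination site into sequences supplied by the destination vector, allowing C-terminal fusions to epitope tags, fluorescent proteins or other reporters. This placement is particularly relevant for ARF proteins, whose N-terminus is modified by myristoylation and so is poorly suited to tagging. The plasmid belongs to a toolbox collection of constructs for expressing or knocking down human ARF, ARL and SAR family GTPases, and it is intended as a starting point for generating C-terminally tagged ARF3 expression constructs in the host system of choice.
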