>Addgene plasmid #67309 | pDONR221-ARF3-no stop | addgene partial sequence | sequence record 118163 | M13-Rev 5'-CAGGAAACAGCTATGACC-3'
TCAGCTGGATGGCAAATAATGATTTTATTTTGACTGATAGTGACCTGTTCGTTGCAACAAATTGATAAGC
AATGCTTTCTTATAATGCCAACTTTGTACAAGAAAGCTGGGTCCTTCTTGTTTTTGAGCTGATTGGCCAG
CCAGTCCAGGCCTTCGTACAGCCCGTCCCCGCTGGTGGCACAGGTGGCCTGAATGTACCAGTTACGGTGA
CGAAGGGAATGCAGGCCCAGCTTGTCTGTGATCTCAGCAGCGTTCATAGCATTAGGCAGATCCTGTTTGT
TTGCAAAGACAAGGAGTACAGCATCCCGGAGCTCGTCCTCCGCCAGCATTCTCATCAGCTCTTCCCGGGC
CTCATTTACTCGCTCCCGATCATTGCTGTCGACCACAAATATCAACCCTTGGGTGTTCTGGAAGTAGTGT
CTCCAGAGGGGTCGAATCTTGTCCTGGCCACCCACATCCCACACTGTAAAGCTGATGTTCTTATACTCCA
CTGTCTCCACATTGAACCCAATGGTAGGGATGGTGGTGACGATCTCCCCCAGTTTCAGCTTGTATAGGAT
GGTGGTCTTTCCTGCGGCATCCAGGCCCACCATCAGGATGCGCATCTCCTTCTTCCCAATCAGGCTCTTG
AGAAGGTTTCCAAAGATATTGCCCATGGTTCTATCTCCTTCTAAGCCTGCTTTTTTGTACAAAGTTGGCA
TTATAAAAAAGCATTGCTCATCAATTTGTTGCAACGAACAGGTCACTATCAGTCAAAATAAAATCATTA
